Addgene plasmid #146136: pAc5.1B-lambdaN-HA-DmGe1_944-1354-V5His6_D
Purpose: Insect Expression of DmGe1_944-1354
Depositing lab: Elisa Izaurralde. Depositing organization: Max Planck Institute for Developmental Biology. Publication: Similar modes of interaction enable Trailer Hitch and EDC3 to associate with DCP1 and Me31B in distinct protein complexes. Tritschler F, Eulalio A, Helms S, Schmidt S, Coles M, Weichenrieder O, Izaurralde E, Truffault V. Mol Cell Biol. 2008 Nov . 28(21):6695-708. 10.1128/MCB.00759-08 PubMed 18765641.
Backbone
  Vector backbone: Unknown
  Vector type: Insect Expression
Growth in bacteria
  Bacterial resistance: Ampicillin, 100 μg/mL
  Growth temperature: 37°C
  Growth strain: DH5alpha
  Copy number: Low Copy
Gene/Insert
  Gene/Insert name: DmGe1_944-1354 (alt name: EDC4)
  Species: D. melanogaster (fly)
  Entrez Gene: Ge-1 (a.k.a. Dmel_CG6181, CG6181, Dmel\CG6181, EDC4, GE-1, dGe-1)
  Cloning method: Unknown
Terms and licenses: Academic/Nonprofit Terms; Industry Terms: Not Available to Industry
Depositor comments: ORF extracted from NCBI:NM_135642.2 Plasmids from this collection were made available to the research community and donated after the lab closed. Please note that the sequence provided by the depositing laboratory may be theoretical/predicted or based on Sanger sequencing results. There may be discrepancies between sequencing results obtained by Addgene and the depositor sequence. If an Addgene verified sequence is not available, please contact before placing your order to request that our lab fully sequence the plasmid.
How to cite: pAc5.1B-lambdaN-HA-DmGe1_944-1354-V5His6_D was a gift from Elisa Izaurralde (Addgene plasmid # 146136 ; http://n2t.net/addgene:146136 ; RRID:Addgene_146136)
