[The description below was written by a language model from this plasmid's Addgene catalogue record and pLannotate feature annotations shown in this document.]
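Description:
pAc5.1B-lambdaN-HA-DmGe1_944-1354-V5His6_D is a 6.7 kb insect cell expression plasmid. The catalogue lists its backbone as unknown, but the name and annotated parts point to a pAc5.1-type vector. It is propagated in E. coli through a ColE1/pUC-family origin and selected with ampicillin via the bla gene and its native promoter. The record lists it as low copy even though the origin is annotated as a high-copy type. Short fragments annotated as a tetracycline efflux gene and SV40 large T antigen appear to be non-functional backbone remnants. No selectable marker for insect cells is annotated, which is consistent with use by transient transfection.

Expression is driven by the strong constitutive Drosophila melanogaster actin 5C promoter and terminated by an SV40 polyadenylation signal. The open reading frame begins with a short fragment of the bacteriophage lambda N protein, followed by an HA epitope; the annotation matches only part of a 3xHA element, in keeping with the single HA of the name. Next comes a C-terminal fragment (residues 944–1354) of Drosophila Ge-1, also called EDC4, a factor implicated in mRNA decapping and in silencing of some miRNA targets. A V5 epitope lies downstream, and the name indicates a His6 tag as well, though this is not separately annotated and the record does not confirm whether the C-terminal tags are read in frame with the insert.

The lambda N peptide binds boxB RNA hairpins, so fusions of this kind are generally used to tether a protein to a boxB-containing reporter mRNA and test its effect on that transcript. The HA tag allows detection or immunoprecipitation. The record itself states only insect expression of this Ge-1 fragment, from a collection linked to work on decapping-related protein complexes.
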