Features (pLannotate 1.2.2; 11 found; start..end, strand, type, name):
     56..2568    +  promoter       Ac5 promoter: Drosophila melanogaster actin 5C promoter
   2588..2653    +  CDS            N (fragment): REGN_LAMBD - Experimental evidence at protein level: Swiss-Prot protein existence level 1. Plays a role as a transcriptional antitermination factor that allows the virus to initiate its lytic phase. Activates expression of the delayed viral early genes by modifying host RNA polymerase (RNAP) into a form that is resistant to termination signals. This antitermination function requires the host NusA protein which serves to stabilize the interaction between antitermination protein N and host RNA polymerase. From Escherichia phage lambda (Bacteriophage lambda).
   2678..2704    +  CDS            3xHA (fragment): three tandem HA epitope tags
   2747..3982    +  CDS            Ge-1 (fragment): EDC4_DROME - Experimental evidence at protein level: Swiss-Prot protein existence level 1. In the process of mRNA degradation, seems to play a role in mRNA decapping. Required for silencing a subset of endogenous miRNA targets. From Drosophila melanogaster (Fruit fly).
   4007..4048    +  CDS            V5 tag: epitope tag from simian virus 5
   4148..4282    -  polyA_signal   SV40 poly(A) signal: SV40 polyadenylation signal
   4305..4389    -  CDS            large T antigen (fragment): large T antigen from SV40 (simian virus 40)
   4390..4860    +  CDS            TcR (fragment): tetracycline efflux protein; tet; confers resistance to tetracycline
   4904..5492    -  rep_origin     ori: high-copy-number ColE1/pMB1/pBR322/pUC origin of replication
   5663..6523    -  CDS            AmpR: β-lactamase; bla; confers resistance to ampicillin, carbenicillin, and related antibiotics
   6524..6628    -  promoter       AmpR promoter: bla
>Addgene plasmid #146136 | pAc5.1B-lambdaN-HA-DmGe1_944-1354-V5His6_D | depositor full sequence | sequence record 288581 | Full Sequence
CTTCAAGGAATTAATTCTATATTCTAAAAACACAAATGATACTTCTAAAAAAAATCATGAATGGCATCAA
CTCTGAATCAAATCTTTGCAGATGCACCTACTTCTCATTTCCACTGTCACATCATTTTTCCAGATCTCGC
TGCCTGTTATGTGGCCCACAAACCAAGACACGTTTTATGGCCATTAAAGCTGGCTGATCGTCGCCAAACA
CCAAATACATATCAATATGTACATTCGAGAAAGAAGCGATCAAAGAAGCGTCTTCGGGCGAGTAGGAGAA
TGCGGAGGAGAAGGAGAACGAGCTGATCTAGTATCTCTCCACAATCCAATGCCAACTGACCAACTGGCCA
TATTCGGAGCAATTTGAAGCCAATTTCCATCGCCTGGCGATCGCTCCATTCTTGGCTATATGTTTTTCAC
CGTTCCCGGGGCCATTTTCAAAGACTCGTCGGTAAGATAAGATTGTGTCACTCGCTGTCTCTCTTCATTT
GTCGAAGAATGCTGAGGAATTTCGCGATGACGTCGGCGAGTATTTTGAAGAATGAGAATAATTTGTATTT
ATACGAAAATCAGTTAGTGGAATTTTCTACAAAAACATGTTATCTATAGATAATTTTGTTGCAAAATATG
TTGACTATGACAAAGATTGTATGTATATACCTTTAATGTATTCTCATTTTCTTATGTATTTATAATGGCA
ATGATGATACTGATGATATTTTAAGATGATGCCAGACCACAGGCTGATTTCTGCGTCTTTTGCCGAACGC
AGTGCATGTGCGGTTGTTGTTTTTTGGAATAGTTTCAATTTTCGGACTGTCCGCTTTGATTTCAGTTTCT
TGGCTTATTCAAAAAGCAAAGTAAAGCCAAAAAAGCGAGATGGCAATACCAAATGCGGCAAAACGGTAGT
GGAAGGAAAGGGGTGCGGGGCAGCGGAAGGAAGGGTGGGGCGGGGCGTGGCGGGGTCTGTGGCTGGGCGC
GACGTCACCGACGTTGGAGCCACTCCTTTGACCATGTGTGCGTGTGTGTATTATTCGTGTCTCGCCACTC
GCCGGTTGTTTTTTTCTTTTTATCTCGCTCTCTCTAGCGCCATCTCGTACGCATGCTCAACGCACCGCAT
GTTGCCGTGTCCTTTATGCGTCATTTTGGCTCGAAATAGGCAATTATTTAAACAAAGATTAGTCAACGAA
AACGCTAAAATAAATAAGTCTACAATATGGTTACTTATTGCCATGTGTGTGCAGCCAACGATAGCAACAA
AAGCAACAACACAGTGGCTTTCCCTCTTTCACTTTTTGTTTGCAAGCGCGTGCGAGCAAGACGGCACGAC
CGGCAAACGCAATTACGCTGACAAAGAGCAGACGAAGTTTTGGCCGAAAAACATCAAGGCGCCTGATACG
AATGCATTTGCAATAACAATTGCGATATTTAATATTGTTTATGAAGCTGTTTGACTTCAAAACACACAAA
AAAAAAAATAAAACAAATTATTTGAAAGAGAATTAGGAATCGGACAGCTTATCGTTACGGGCTAACAGCA
CACCGAGACGAAATAGCTTACCTGACGTCACAGCCTCTGGAAGAACTGCCGCCAAGCAGAGAGAGAGAGA
AAAAGAGGGAGAGCAGCTTAGACCGCATGTGCTTGTGTGTGAGGCGTCTCTCTCTTCGTCTCCTGTTTGC
GCAAACGCATAGACTGCACTGAGAAAATCGATTACCTATTTTTTATGAATGAATATTTGCACTATTACTA
TTCAAAACTATTAAGATAGCAATCACATTCAATAGCCAAATACTATACCACCTGAGCGATGCAACGAAAT
GATCAATTTGAGCAAAAATGCTGCATATTTAGGACGGCATCATTATAGAAATGCTTCTTGCTGTGTACTT
TTCTCTCGTCTGGCAGCTGTTTCGCCGTTATTGTTAAAACCGGCTTAAGTTAGGTGTGTTTTCTACGACT
AGTGATGCCCCTACTAGAAGATGTGTGTTGCACAAATGTCCCTGAATAACCAATTTGAAGTGCAGATAGC
AGTAAACGTAAGCTAATATGAATATTATTTAACTGTAATGTTTTAATATCGCTGGACATTACTAATAAAC
CCACTATAAACACATGTACATATGTATGTTTTGGCATACAATGAGTAGTTGGGGAAAAAATGTGTAAAAG
CACCGTGACCATCACAGCATAAAGATAACCAGCTGAAGTATCGAATATGAGTAACCCCCAAATTGAATCA
CATGCCGCAACTGATAGGACCCATGGAAGTACACTCTTCATGGCGATATACAAGACACACACAAGCACGA
ACACCCAGTTGCGGAGGAAATTCTCCGTAAATGAAAACCCAATCGGCGAACAATTCATACCCATATATGG
TAAAAGTTTTGAACGCGACTTGAGAGCGGAGAGCATTGCGGCTGATAAGGTTTTAGCGCTAAGCGGGCTT
TATAAAACGGGCTGCGGGACCAGTTTTCATATCACTACCGTTTGAGTTCTTGTGCTGTGTGGATACTCCT
CCCGACACAAAGCCGCTCCATCAGCCAGCAGTCGTCTAATCCAGAGACCCCGGATCGGGGTACCAACATG
GACGCACAAACACGACGACGTGAGCGTCGCGCTGAGAAACAAGCTCAATGGAAAGCTGCAAACGGTGGAT
CTCCTCCACATATGGCTTACCCATACGATGTTCCAGATTACGCTCCTCCAAGCTTGAATTCTGCAGATAT
CCAGCACAGTGGCGGCCGCAATCTTAGTCAGCTAGCATATAAAATTGAGATGCAACTGTCCAAGCTAATG
GAGCAGTATCTCAAGCGATATGAAAACGAGCATAAGAAGAAACTGACGGAATTCTTGGCGGCGCGTGAGA
GCCAAAACCGAGAGCTACGTGACTCCGTGCTGCAGGTACTAAATCAGTATGTCATGAACCACTTTACGGA
CATTATTGGCAACGTTCTCAACATGGAACTGCAGCGCCAACTGCTTCCTCGCGTGAATGCCAACATGGAT
CAGCTCCAAGCCCAAATGCAAGTGGAGATTGTGCAGAAGCTGAGTGTGTTTGACAAAACGGTGAAGGAGA
ATATTGCCCAGGTGTGCAAGAGCAAGCAATTTCTGGATACTTTTGGCAAGTCCGTGTTGATTGGTGTTCA
AACCAGCCTACAAACCGCCTTCATTGAATCTATGAGCAGCACCTTGATTCCAGCTTATGAGAAGTCCTCG
CAGAACATGTTTAAACAACTGCATGACGCTTTCAGCGTGGGCATAAAAGACTTTATGGTCCAGTTTAACA
CCTACCTGCAGCACATGCCACAGCCCCAAGCCGGGAGTGGCAATACGGAGGAGATAAACAACAAGTTGTC
CATGCTTAAGCAATTGGTAGAGAGCAGCTTGCACAAGCACCGCACTGAACTCACGGACGCCATGCTCGAG
ACACAAAGAGAAGTGAAGAGCTTAGAGATTTTGCTGGCGCGTCAGGTACAGGAAACGATCAGAGCAGAGC
TACGCAAGCACATGGAAGCCCAGAACGTGGCAATGCGTTCGCAGGCAGCTACGCCTGCACCACCTTACGA
CCTCAGGGACAGCATTAAGCAGCTTTTGATGGCTGGACAAATCAACAAGGCCTTCCATCAGGCTCTATTG
GCCAACGACTTGGGCCTAGTGGAGTTCACTCTCCGACACACGGACAGCAACCAGGCATTCGCACCAGAGG
GATGCAGACTGGAGCAAAAGGTTCTACTGTCGCTCATTCAGCAAATATCCGCTGACATGACCAATCACAA
TGAGCTTAAGCAGAGATATCTCAACGAGGCACTGTTGGCCATCAATATGGCAGATCCCATTACCCGCGAG
CACGCTCCTAAAGTGCTCACCGAGCTGTATCGCAATTGTCAGCAGTTCATTAAGAACAGCCCCAAGAATT
CGCAGTTCAGCAACGTCCGTCTGCTGATGAAGGCAATCATAACGTACCGCGATCAGCTAAAAAGTCTAGA
GGGCCCGCGGTTCGAAGGTAAGCCTATCCCTAACCCTCTCCTCGGTCTCGATTCTACGCGTACCGGTCAT
CATCACCATCACCATTGAGTTTAAACCCGCTGATCAGCCTCGACTGTGCCTTCTAAGGCCTGAGCTCGCT
GATCAGCCTCGATCGAGGATCCAGACATGATAAGATACATTGATGAGTTTGGACAAACCACAACTAGAAT
GCAGTGAAAAAAATGCTTTATTTGTGAAATTTGTGATGCTATTGCTTTATTTGTAACCATTATAAGCTGC
AATAAACAAGTTAACAACAACAATTGCATTCATTTTATGTTTCAGGTTCAGGGGGAGGTGTGGGAGGTTT
TTTAAAGCAAGTAAAACCTCTACAAATGTGGTATGGCTGATTATGATCAGTCGACCGATGCCCTTGAGAG
CCTTCAACCCAGTCAGCTCCTTCCGGTGGGCGCGGGGCATGACTATCGTCGCCGCACTTATGACTGTCTT
CTTTATCATGCAACTCGTAGGACAGGTGCCGGCAGCGCTCTGGGTCATTTTCGGCGAGGACCGCTTTCGC
TGGAGCGCGACGATGATCGGCCTGTCGCTTGCGGTATTCGGAATCTTGCACGCCCTCGCTCAAGCCTTCG
TCACTGGTCCCGCCACCAAACGTTTCGGCGAGAAGCAGGCCATTATCGCCGGCATGGCGGCCGACGCGCT
GGGCTACGTCTTGCTGGCGTTCGCGACGCGAGGCTGGATGGCCTTCCCCATTATGATTCTTCTCGCTTCC
GGCGGCATCGGGATGCCCGCGTTGCAGGCCATGCTGTCCAGGCAGGTAGATGACGACCATCAGGGACAGC
TTCAAGGATCGCTCGCGGCTCTTACCAGCCAGCAAAAGGCCAGGAACCGTAAAAAGGCCGCGTTGCTGGC
GTTTTTCCATAGGCTCCGCCCCCCTGACGAGCATCACAAAAATCGACGCTCAAGTCAGAGGTGGCGAAAC
CCGACAGGACTATAAAGATACCAGGCGTTTCCCCCTGGAAGCTCCCTCGTGCGCTCTCCTGTTCCGACCC
TGCCGCTTACCGGATACCTGTCCGCCTTTCTCCCTTCGGGAAGCGTGGCGCTTTCTCAATGCTCACGCTG
TAGGTATCTCAGTTCGGTGTAGGTCGTTCGCTCCAAGCTGGGCTGTGTGCACGAACCCCCCGTTCAGCCC
GACCGCTGCGCCTTATCCGGTAACTATCGTCTTGAGTCCAACCCGGTAAGACACGACTTATCGCCACTGG
CAGCAGCCACTGGTAACAGGATTAGCAGAGCGAGGTATGTAGGCGGTGCTACAGAGTTCTTGAAGTGGTG
GCCTAACTACGGCTACACTAGAAGGACAGTATTTGGTATCTGCGCTCTGCTGAAGCCAGTTACCTTCGGA
AAAAGAGTTGGTAGCTCTTGATCCGGCAAACAAACCACCGCTGGTAGCGGTGGTTTTTTTGTTTGCAAGC
AGCAGATTACGCGCAGAAAAAAAGGATCTCAAGAAGATCCTTTGATCTTTTCTACGGGGTCTGACGCTCA
GTGGAACGAAAACTCACGTTAAGGGATTTTGGTCATGAGATTATCAAAAAGGATCTTCACCTAGATCCTT
TTAAATTAAAAATGAAGTTTTAAATCAATCTAAAGTATATATGAGTAAACTTGGTCTGACAGTTACCAAT
GCTTAATCAGTGAGGCACCTATCTCAGCGATCTGTCTATTTCGTTCATCCATAGTTGCCTGACTCCCCGT
CGTGTAGATAACTACGATACGGGAGGGCTTACCATCTGGCCCCAGTGCTGCAATGATACCGCGAGACCCA
CGCTCACCGGCTCCAGATTTATCAGCAATAAACCAGCCAGCCGGAAGGGCCGAGCGCAGAAGTGGTCCTG
CAACTTTATCCGCCTCCATCCAGTCTATTAATTGTTGCCGGGAAGCTAGAGTAAGTAGTTCGCCAGTTAA
TAGTTTGCGCAACGTTGTTGCCATTGCTGCAGGCATCGTGGTGTCACGCTCGTCGTTTGGTATGGCTTCA
TTCAGCTCCGGTTCCCAACGATCAAGGCGAGTTACATGATCCCCCATGTTGTGCAAAAAAGCGGTTAGCT
CCTTCGGTCCTCCGATCGTTGTCAGAAGTAAGTTGGCCGCAGTGTTATCACTCATGGTTATGGCAGCACT
GCATAATTCTCTTACTGTCATGCCATCCGTAAGATGCTTTTCTGTGACTGGTGAGTACTCAACCAAGTCA
TTCTGAGAATAGTGTATGCGGCGACCGAGTTGCTCTTGCCCGGCGTCAACACGGGATAATACCGCGCCAC
ATAGCAGAACTTTAAAAGTGCTCATCATTGGAAAACGTTCTTCGGGGCGAAAACTCTCAAGGATCTTACC
GCTGTTGAGATCCAGTTCGATGTAACCCACTCGTGCACCCAACTGATCTTCAGCATCTTTTACTTTCACC
AGCGTTTCTGGGTGAGCAAAAACAGGAAGGCAAAATGCCGCAAAAAAGGGAATAAGGGCGACACGGAAAT
GTTGAATACTCATACTCTTCCTTTTTCAATATTATTGAAGCATTTATCAGGGTTATTGTCTCATGAGCGG
ATACATATTTGAATGTATTTAGAAAAATAAACAAATAGGGGTTCCGCGCACATTTCCCCGAAAAGTGCCA
CCTGACGTCTAAGAAACCATTATTATCATGACATTAACCTATAAAAATAGGCGTATCACGAGGCCCTTTC
GT
